Addgene plasmid #185289: LLPS1-iLID::EGFP::FTH1 (pBS1042)
Purpose: For the mammalian expression of the synthetic protein iLID::eGFP::FTH1 attached to SspB for light inducible binding to iLID scaffolds. Systems like this can be used to induce condensate formation
Depositing lab: Pamela Silver. Publication: Natural and Designed Proteins Inspired by Extremotolerant Organisms Can Form Condensates and Attenuate Apoptosis in Human Cells. Veling MT, Nguyen DT, Thadani NN, Oster ME, Rollins NJ, Brock KP, Bethel NP, Lim S, Baker D, Way JC, Marks DS, Chang RL, Silver PA. ACS Synth Biol. 2022 Mar 18;11(3):1292-1302. doi: 10.1021/acssynbio.1c00572. Epub 2022 Feb 18. PubMed 35176859.
Backbone
  Vector backbone: YK 02
  Vector type: Mammalian Expression
Growth in bacteria
  Bacterial resistance: Ampicillin, 100 μg/mL
  Growth temperature: 37°C
  Growth strain: DH5alpha
  Copy number: High Copy
Gene/Insert
  Gene/Insert name: iLID::eGFP::FTH1
  Species: De novo
  Cloning method: Gibson Cloning
Terms and licenses: Academic/Nonprofit Terms; Industry Terms: Not Available to Industry
Depositor comments: This is a scaffold protein that presents iLID for other proteins to bind upon exposure to light. It was inspired by Addgene plasmid number 122149, simply cloned into the backbone we used for the rest of the study.
How to cite: LLPS1-iLID::EGFP::FTH1 (pBS1042) was a gift from Pamela Silver (Addgene plasmid # 185289 ; http://n2t.net/addgene:185289 ; RRID:Addgene_185289)
