[The description below was written by a language model from this plasmid's Addgene catalogue record and pLannotate feature annotations shown in this document.]
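Description:
LLPS1-iLID::EGFP::FTH1 (pBS1042) is a 6.7 kb mammalian expression plasmid built by Gibson cloning in the YK 02 backbone. It is propagated in E. coli at high copy from a ColE1/pUC-type origin under ampicillin selection (AmpR with its own bla promoter), and it also carries an f1 phage origin. A second marker cassette places the Sh ble gene (BleoR, resistance to bleomycin/phleomycin/Zeocin) behind both the SV40 early promoter and the bacterial EM7 promoter, followed by an SV40 poly(A) signal, so the marker could in principle be used for selection in mammalian cells as well as bacteria.

The payload is a single fusion open reading frame driven by the CMV immediate-early enhancer and promoter and terminated by the bGH polyadenylation signal; a T7 promoter lies just upstream of the coding region. The automated annotation labels the first segment as miniSOG, but this most likely reflects the shared LOV2-domain ancestry of that protein and iLID, the light-inducible dimerizer that the catalogue entry names as the N-terminal module. It is followed by EGFP and then human ferritin heavy chain (FTH1). Ferritin subunits self-assemble into multimeric cages, so the fusion yields a fluorescent, multivalent scaffold displaying many iLID copies. On illumination, iLID binds SspB-tagged partner proteins, and recruiting them to the scaffold can drive condensate formation in human cells. The purpose field's wording suggests SspB is attached, but the insert name, depositor comments and feature table indicate that this construct encodes only the iLID scaffold, with SspB partners supplied separately. The depositor notes the design was modelled on an earlier deposited plasmid and recloned into the backbone used throughout their study.
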