Features (pLannotate 1.2.2; 23 found; start..end, strand, type, name):
     46..98      -  misc_feature   bom (fragment): basis of mobility region from pBR322
    253..632     +  enhancer       CMV enhancer: human cytomegalovirus immediate early enhancer
    633..836     +  promoter       CMV promoter: human cytomegalovirus (CMV) immediate early promoter
    832..865     +  LTR            5' LTR (truncated) (fragment): truncated 5' long terminal repeat (LTR) from HIV-1
    881..899     +  promoter       T7 promoter: promoter for bacteriophage T7 RNA polymerase
    947..1264    +  CDS            miniSOG: miniSOG is a basic (constitutively fluorescent) cyan fluorescent protein published in 2011, derived from Arabidopsis thaliana. It requires the cofactor flavin for fluorescence.
   1394..2107    +  CDS            GFP: green fluorescent protein
   2159..2707    +  CDS            FTH1 (sequence withheld): FRIH_HUMAN - Also known as FTH, FTHL6. Experimental evidence at protein level: Swiss-Prot protein existence level 1. Stores iron in a soluble, non-toxic, readily available form. Important for iron homeostasis. Has ferroxidase activity. Iron is taken up in the ferrous form and deposited as ferric hydroxides after oxidation. Also plays a role in delivery of iron to cells. Mediates iron uptake in capsule cells of the developing kidney (By similarity). From Homo sapiens (Human).
   2730..2954    +  polyA_signal   bGH poly(A) signal: bovine growth hormone polyadenylation signal
   2958..2979    +  promoter       SV40 promoter (fragment): SV40 enhancer and early promoter
   3000..3428    +  rep_origin     f1 ori (sequence partly withheld): f1 bacteriophage origin of replication; arrow indicates direction of (+) strand synthesis
   3442..3771    +  promoter       SV40 promoter: SV40 enhancer and early promoter
   3819..3866    +  promoter       EM7 promoter: synthetic bacterial promoter&nbsp
   3885..4259    +  CDS            BleoR: antibiotic-binding protein; Sh ble from Streptoalloteichus hindustanus; confers resistance to bleomycin, phleomycin, and Zeocin™
   4269..4394    +  CDS            ble (fragment): BLE_KLEPN - Experimental evidence at protein level: Swiss-Prot protein existence level 1. Binding protein with a strong affinity to the bleomycin family of antibiotics. Binds to CL990; an antimitotic-antibiotic compound. From Klebsiella pneumoniae.
   4389..4510    +  polyA_signal   SV40 poly(A) signal: SV40 polyadenylation signal
   4583..4599    -  protein_bind   lac operator: The lac repressor binds to the lac operator to inhibit transcription in E. coli. This inhibition can be relieved by adding lactose or isopropyl-β-D-thiogalactopyranoside (IPTG). lac repressor encoded by lacI
   4607..4637    -  promoter       lac promoter: promoter for the E. coli lac operon
   4652..4673    -  protein_bind   CAP binding site: CAP binding activates transcription in the presence of cAMP. E. coli catabolite activator protein
   4686..4778    -  CDS            lacI (fragment): lac repressor; lacI; The lac repressor binds to the lac operator to inhibit transcription in E. coli. This inhibition can be relieved by adding lactose or isopropyl-β-D-thiogalactopyranoside (IPTG).
   4961..5549    -  rep_origin     ori: high-copy-number ColE1/pMB1/pBR322/pUC origin of replication
   5720..6580    -  CDS            AmpR: β-lactamase; bla; confers resistance to ampicillin, carbenicillin, and related antibiotics
   6581..6685    -  promoter       AmpR promoter: bla
>Addgene plasmid #185289 | LLPS1-iLID::EGFP::FTH1 (pBS1042) | addgene full sequence | sequence record 363896 | Addgene NGS Result
AAAGTGCCACCTGACGTCGACGGATCGGGAGATCTCCCGATCCCCTATGGTGCACTCTCAGTACAATCTG
CTCTGATGCCGCATAGTTAAGCCAGTATCTGCTCCCTGCTTGTGTGTTGGAGGTCGCTGAGTAGTGCGCG
AGCAAAATTTAAGCTACAACAAGGCAAGGCTTGACCGACAATTGCATGAAGAATCTGCTTAGGGTTAGGC
GTTTTGCGCTGCTTCGCGATGTACGGGCCAGATATACGCGTTGACATTGATTATTGACTAGTTATTAATA
GTAATCAATTACGGGGTCATTAGTTCATAGCCCATATATGGAGTTCCGCGTTACATAACTTACGGTAAAT
GGCCCGCCTGGCTGACCGCCCAACGACCCCCGCCCATTGACGTCAATAATGACGTATGTTCCCATAGTAA
CGCCAATAGGGACTTTCCATTGACGTCAATGGGTGGAGTATTTACGGTAAACTGCCCACTTGGCAGTACA
TCAAGTGTATCATATGCCAAGTACGCCCCCTATTGACGTCAATGACGGTAAATGGCCCGCCTGGCATTAT
GCCCAGTACATGACCTTATGGGACTTTCCTACTTGGCAGTACATCTACGTATTAGTCATCGCTATTACCA
TGGTGATGCGGTTTTGGCAGTACATCAATGGGCGTGGATAGCGGTTTGACTCACGGGGATTTCCAAGTCT
CCACCCCATTGACGTCAATGGGAGTTTGTTTTGGCACCAAAATCAACGGGACTTTCCAAAATGTCGTAAC
AACTCCGCCCCATTGACGCAAATGGGCGGTAGGCGTGTACGGTGGGAGGTCTATATAAGCAGAGCTCTCT
GGCTAACTAGAGAACCCACTGCTTACTGGCTTATCGAAATTAATACGACTCACTATAGGGAGACCCAAGC
TGGCTAGCCACCATGCTGGCAACCACACTGGAACGGATCGAGAAAAATTTCGTGATTACTGATCCGAGAC
TGCCTGACAACCCAATCATTTTTGCGAGCGATTCCTTCCTGCAGCTGACAGAATATTCTCGGGAAGAGAT
CCTGGGGCGCAATTGCCGTTTTCTGCAGGGACCCGAGACAGACCGTGCCACTGTTCGGAAAATCAGAGAT
GCTATTGACAACCAGACTGAAGTGACCGTTCAGCTGATCAATTATACCAAGAGCGGCAAGAAGTTCTGGA
ACGTGTTCCACCTGCAGCCGATGCGCGATTATAAGGGCGACGTCCAGTACTTCATTGGCGTGCAGCTGGA
TGGCACCGAACGTCTTCATGGCGCCGCTGAGCGTGAGGCGGTCTGCCTGATCAAAAAGACAGCCTTTCAG
ATTGCTGAGGCAGCGAACGACGAAAATTACTTTGGCGGCTCCGGCTCTGGATCCGGAGCTACCATGAGTA
AAGGAGAAGAACTTTTCACTGGAGTTGTCCCAATTCTTGTTGAATTAGATGGTGATGTTAATGGGCACAA
ATTTTCTGTCAGTGGAGAGGGTGAAGGTGATGCAACATACGGAAAACTTACCCTTAAATTTATTTGCACT
ACTGGAAAACTACCTGTTCCATGGCCAACACTTGTCACTACCCTGACTTATGGTGTTCAATGCTTTTCAA
GATACCCAGATCATATGAAACGGCATGACTTTTTCAAGAGTGCCATGCCCGAAGGTTATGTACAGGAAAG
AACTATATTTTTCAAAGATGACGGGAACTACAAGACACGTGCTGAAGTCAAGTTTGAAGGTGATACCCTT
GTTAATAGAATCGAGTTAAAAGGTATTGATTTTAAAGAAGATGGAAACATTCTTGGACACAAATTGGAAT
ACAACTATAACTCACACAATGTATACATCATGGCAGACAAACAAAAGAATGGAATCAAAGTTAACTTCAA
AATTAGACACAACATTGAAGATGGAAGCGTTCAACTAGCAGACCATTATCAACAAAATACTCCAATTGGC
GATGGCCCTGTCCTTTTACCAGACAACCATTACCTGTCCACACAATCTAAGCTTTCGAAAGATCCCAACG
AAAAGAGAGACCACATGGTCCTTCTTGAGTTTGTAACAGCTGCTGGGATTACACATGGCATGGATGAACT
ATACAAAGGTGGATCTGGAGGTTCAGGTGGAAGTGCGGCCGGTACCGGCAGCGGAGGA
[549 nt withheld, positions 2159-2707]
TGAACCCGCTGATCAGCCTCGACTGTGCCTTCTAGTTGCCAGCCATCTGTTGTTTGCCCCTCCCCCGTGC
CTTCCTTGACCCTGGAAGGTGCCACTCCCACTGTCCTTTCCTAATAAAATGAGGAAATTGCATCGCATTG
TCTGAGTAGGTGTCATTCTATTCTGGGGGGTGGGGTGGGGCAGGACAGCAAGGGGGAGGATTGGGAAGAC
AATAGCAGGCATGCTGGGGATGCGGTGGGCTCTATGGCTTCTGAGGCGGAAAGAACCAGCTGGGGCTCTA
GGGGGTATCCCC
[124 nt withheld, positions 3000-3123]
C
[91 nt withheld, positions 3125-3215]
A
[49 nt withheld, positions 3217-3265]
CCTTTGACGTTGGAGTCCACGTTCTTT
[37 nt withheld, positions 3293-3329]
ACCCTATCTCGGTCTATTCTTTTGATTTATAAGGGATTTTGCCGATTTCGGCCTATTGGTTAAAAAATGA
GCTGATTTAACAAAAATTTAACGCGAATTAATTCTGTGGAATGTGTGTCAGTTAGGGTGTGGAAAGTCCC
CAGGCTCCCCAGCAGGCAGAAGTATGCAAAGCATGCATCTCAATTAGTCAGCAACCAGGTGTGGAAAGTC
CCCAGGCTCCCCAGCAGGCAGAAGTATGCAAAGCATGCATCTCAATTAGTCAGCAACCATAGTCCCGCCC
CTAACTCCGCCCATCCCGCCCCTAACTCCGCCCAGTTCCGCCCATTCTCCGCCCCATGGCTGACTAATTT
TTTTTATTTATGCAGAGGCCGAGGCCGCCTCTGCCTCTGAGCTATTCCAGAAGTAGTGAGGAGGCTTTTT
TGGAGGCCTAGGCTTTTGCAAAAAGCTCCCGGGAGCTTGTATATCCATTTTCGGATCTGATCAGCACGTG
TTGACAATTAATCATCGGCATAGTATATCGGCATAGTATAATACGACAAGGTGAGGAACTAAACCATGGC
CAAGTTGACCAGTGCCGTTCCGGTGCTCACCGCGCGCGACGTCGCCGGAGCGGTCGAGTTCTGGACCGAC
CGGCTCGGGTTCTCCCGGGACTTCGTGGAGGACGACTTCGCCGGTGTGGTCCGGGACGACGTGACCCTGT
TCATCAGCGCGGTCCAGGACCAGGTGGTGCCGGACAACACCCTGGCCTGGGTGTGGGTGCGCGGCCTGGA
CGAGCTGTACGCCGAGTGGTCGGAGGTCGTGTCCACGAACTTCCGGGACGCCTCCGGGCCGGCCATGACC
GAGATCGGCGAGCAGCCGTGGGGGCGGGAGTTCGCCCTGCGCGACCCGGCCGGCAACTGCGTGCACTTCG
TGGCCGAGGAGCAGGACTGACACGTGCTACGAGATTTCGATTCCACCGCCGCCTTCTATGAAAGGTTGGG
CTTCGGAATCGTTTTCCGGGACGCCGGCTGGATGATCCTCCAGCGCGGGGATCTCATGCTGGAGTTCTTC
GCCCACCCCAACTTGTTTATTGCAGCTTATAATGGTTACAAATAAAGCAATAGCATCACAAATTTCACAA
ATAAAGCATTTTTTTCACTGCATTCTAGTTGTGGTTTGTCCAAACTCATCAATGTATCTTATCATGTCTG
TATACCGTCGACCTCTAGCTAGAGCTTGGCGTAATCATGGTCATAGCTGTTTCCTGTGTGAAATTGTTAT
CCGCTCACAATTCCACACAACATACGAGCCGGAAGCATAAAGTGTAAAGCCTGGGGTGCCTAATGAGTGA
GCTAACTTACATTAATTGCGTTGCGCTCACTGCCCGCTTTCCAGTCGGGAAACCTGTCGTGCCAGCTGCA
TTAATGAATCGGCCAACGCGCGGGGAGAGGCGGTTTGCGTATTGGGCGCTCTTCCGCTTCCTCGCTCACT
GACTCGCTGCGCTCGGTCGTTCGGCTGCGGCGAGCGGTATCAGCTCACTCAAAGGCGGTAATACGGTTAT
CCACAGAATCAGGGGATAACGCAGGAAAGAACATGTGAGCAAAAGGCCAGCAAAAGGCCAGGAACCGTAA
AAAGGCCGCGTTGCTGGCGTTTTTCCATAGGCTCCGCCCCCCTGACGAGCATCACAAAAATCGACGCTCA
AGTCAGAGGTGGCGAAACCCGACAGGACTATAAAGATACCAGGCGTTTCCCCCTGGAAGCTCCCTCGTGC
GCTCTCCTGTTCCGACCCTGCCGCTTACCGGATACCTGTCCGCCTTTCTCCCTTCGGGAAGCGTGGCGCT
TTCTCATAGCTCACGCTGTAGGTATCTCAGTTCGGTGTAGGTCGTTCGCTCCAAGCTGGGCTGTGTGCAC
GAACCCCCCGTTCAGCCCGACCGCTGCGCCTTATCCGGTAACTATCGTCTTGAGTCCAACCCGGTAAGAC
ACGACTTATCGCCACTGGCAGCAGCCACTGGTAACAGGATTAGCAGAGCGAGGTATGTAGGCGGTGCTAC
AGAGTTCTTGAAGTGGTGGCCTAACTACGGCTACACTAGAAGAACAGTATTTGGTATCTGCGCTCTGCTG
AAGCCAGTTACCTTCGGAAAAAGAGTTGGTAGCTCTTGATCCGGCAAACAAACCACCGCTGGTAGCGGTG
GTTTTTTTGTTTGCAAGCAGCAGATTACGCGCAGAAAAAAAGGATCTCAAGAAGATCCTTTGATCTTTTC
TACGGGGTCTGACGCTCAGTGGAACGAAAACTCACGTTAAGGGATTTTGGTCATGAGATTATCAAAAAGG
ATCTTCACCTAGATCCTTTTAAATTAAAAATGAAGTTTTAAATCAATCTAAAGTATATATGAGTAAACTT
GGTCTGACAGTTACCAATGCTTAATCAGTGAGGCACCTATCTCAGCGATCTGTCTATTTCGTTCATCCAT
AGTTGCCTGACTCCCCGTCGTGTAGATAACTACGATACGGGAGGGCTTACCATCTGGCCCCAGTGCTGCA
ATGATACCGCGAGACCCACGCTCACCGGCTCCAGATTTATCAGCAATAAACCAGCCAGCCGGAAGGGCCG
AGCGCAGAAGTGGTCCTGCAACTTTATCCGCCTCCATCCAGTCTATTAATTGTTGCCGGGAAGCTAGAGT
AAGTAGTTCGCCAGTTAATAGTTTGCGCAACGTTGTTGCCATTGCTACAGGCATCGTGGTGTCACGCTCG
TCGTTTGGTATGGCTTCATTCAGCTCCGGTTCCCAACGATCAAGGCGAGTTACATGATCCCCCATGTTGT
GCAAAAAAGCGGTTAGCTCCTTCGGTCCTCCGATCGTTGTCAGAAGTAAGTTGGCCGCAGTGTTATCACT
CATGGTTATGGCAGCACTGCATAATTCTCTTACTGTCATGCCATCCGTAAGATGCTTTTCTGTGACTGGT
GAGTACTCAACCAAGTCATTCTGAGAATAGTGTATGCGGCGACCGAGTTGCTCTTGCCCGGCGTCAATAC
GGGATAATACCGCGCCACATAGCAGAACTTTAAAAGTGCTCATCATTGGAAAACGTTCTTCGGGGCGAAA
ACTCTCAAGGATCTTACCGCTGTTGAGATCCAGTTCGATGTAACCCACTCGTGCACCCAACTGATCTTCA
GCATCTTTTACTTTCACCAGCGTTTCTGGGTGAGCAAAAACAGGAAGGCAAAATGCCGCAAAAAAGGGAA
TAAGGGCGACACGGAAATGTTGAATACTCATACTCTTCCTTTTTCAATATTATTGAAGCATTTATCAGGG
TTATTGTCTCATGAGCGGATACATATTTGAATGTATTTAGAAAAATAAACAAATAGGGGTTCCGCGCACA
TTTCCCCGA
